Addgene plasmid #160499: hP2X3-cALFA
Purpose: For the expression of human P2X3 with ALFA tag at C-terminus in mammalian cells
Depositing lab: Motoyuki Hattori. Depositing organization: Fudan University. Publication: Fluorescence-detection size-exclusion chromatography utilizing nanobody technology for expression screening of membrane proteins. Jin F, Shen C, Wang Y, Wang M, Sun M, Hattori M. Commun Biol. 2021 Mar 19;4(1):366. doi: 10.1038/s42003-021-01891-y. PubMed 33742097.
Backbone
  Vector backbone: pBMNb-cALFA
  Vector type: Mammalian Expression
Growth in bacteria
  Bacterial resistance: Ampicillin, 100 μg/mL
  Growth temperature: 37°C
  Growth strain: DH5alpha
  Copy number: High Copy
Gene/Insert
  Gene/Insert name: human P2X3
  Species: H. sapiens (human), Synthetic
  Mutation: ΔN5ΔC33-T13P/S15V/V16I
  Entrez Gene: P2RX3 (a.k.a. P2X3)
  Tag / fusion protein: HRV3C protease cleavage site-ALFA tag-twin Strep tag-8histidine (C terminal on insert)
  Cloning method: Restriction Enzyme; 5′ cloning site EcoRI (unknown if destroyed); 3′ cloning site SalI (unknown if destroyed)
  Sequencing primers: 5′ CMV-F
Terms and licenses: Academic/Nonprofit Terms; Industry Terms: Not Available to Industry
How to cite: hP2X3-cALFA was a gift from Motoyuki Hattori (Addgene plasmid # 160499 ; http://n2t.net/addgene:160499 ; RRID:Addgene_160499)
