[The description below was written by a language model from this plasmid's Addgene catalogue record and pLannotate feature annotations shown in this document.]
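Description:
hP2X3-cALFA is a 7,672 bp mammalian expression plasmid built on the pBMNb-cALFA backbone. Its feature layout is that of a BacMam-style baculovirus transfer vector. It is propagated in E. coli through a high-copy ColE1/pUC origin with ampicillin selection (AmpR), and it also carries an f1 origin. Tn7L and Tn7R mini-transposon ends flank the expression cassette together with a gentamicin resistance gene driven by the Pc promoter. This arrangement normally allows transposition of the cassette into a baculovirus bacmid, so the same construct could be delivered by plasmid transfection or by baculovirus transduction of mammalian cells. The catalogue entry itself states only mammalian expression. A polyhedrin promoter remnant lies upstream of the mammalian promoter. The two annotated sequence records (the depositor's sequence and the repository's sequencing result) show the same features in the same order, differing only in their starting coordinate.

The payload is a human P2X3 (P2RX3) coding sequence, an ATP-gated cation channel involved in sensory and pain perception. It is recorded as an engineered form with N-terminal (ΔN5) and C-terminal (ΔC33) truncations and the substitutions T13P, S15V and V16I. Transcription is driven by the CMV immediate-early enhancer and promoter, followed by a chimeric β-globin/immunoglobulin intron. A WPRE and an SV40 polyadenylation signal lie downstream to enhance transcript processing and expression. The C-terminus is fused to an HRV 3C protease cleavage site, an ALFA tag, a twin Strep tag and an eight-histidine tag. The automated annotation detects only parts of the Strep and His tags, not the ALFA tag or the protease site. The ALFA epitope is recognised by a specific nanobody, and the associated publication title points to nanobody-based fluorescence-detection size-exclusion chromatography for screening membrane protein expression. The Strep and His tags allow affinity purification, and the tags can be removed by 3C protease cleavage.
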