Features (pLannotate 1.2.2; 21 found; start..end, strand, type, name):
      2..457     +  rep_origin     f1 ori (sequence partly withheld): f1 bacteriophage origin of replication; arrow indicates direction of (+) strand synthesis
    484..588     +  promoter       AmpR promoter: bla
    589..1449    +  CDS            AmpR: β-lactamase; bla; confers resistance to ampicillin, carbenicillin, and related antibiotics
   1620..2208    +  rep_origin     ori: high-copy-number ColE1/pMB1/pBR322/pUC origin of replication
   2394..2443    -  misc_feature   bom (fragment): basis of mobility region from pBR322
   2511..2735    -  mobile_element Tn7R: mini-Tn7 element (right end of the Tn7 transposon) Tn7
   2802..3335    -  CDS            GmR: gentamycin acetyltransferase; aacC1; confers resistance to gentamycin
   3524..3552    -  promoter       Pc promoter: intI1 (promoter lies within the coding sequence); class 1 integron promoter
   3530..3877    -  CDS            YPR2_ECOLX (fragment): Protein predicted: Swiss-Prot protein existence level 4. From Escherichia coli.
   3904..3995    +  promoter       polyhedrin promoter: polh from Autographa californica; promoter for the baculovirus polyhedrin gene
   4177..4554    +  enhancer       CMV enhancer: human cytomegalovirus immediate early enhancer
   4556..4755    +  promoter       CMV promoter: human cytomegalovirus (CMV) immediate early promoter
   4894..5026    +  intron         chimeric intron: chimera between introns from human β-globin and immunoglobulin heavy chain genes
   5109..6185    +  CDS            P2RX3 (fragment): P2RX3_HUMAN - Experimental evidence at protein level: Swiss-Prot protein existence level 1. Receptor for ATP that acts as a ligand-gated cation channel (PubMed:27626375). Plays a role in sensory perception. Required for normal perception of pain. Required for normal taste perception (By similarity). From Homo sapiens (Human).
   6339..6358    +  CDS            Strep-Tag II (fragment): peptide that binds Strep-Tactin®, an engineered form of streptavidin
   6368..6392    +  CDS            9xHis (fragment): 9xHis affinity tag
   6423..7011    +  misc_feature   WPRE: woodchuck hepatitis virus posttranscriptional regulatory element
   7056..7139    +  CDS            large T antigen (fragment): large T antigen from SV40 (simian virus 40)
   7162..7296    +  polyA_signal   SV40 poly(A) signal: SV40 polyadenylation signal
   7325..7490    -  mobile_element Tn7L: mini-Tn7 element (left end of the Tn7 transposon) Tn7
   7653..7669    +  CDS            lacZα (fragment): LacZα fragment of β-galactosidase; lacZ fragment
>Addgene plasmid #160499 | hP2X3-cALFA | depositor full sequence | sequence record 310813 | hP2X3-cALFA sequence 7672 bps
G
[124 nt withheld, positions 2-125]
C
[91 nt withheld, positions 127-217]
A
[49 nt withheld, positions 219-267]
CCTTTGACGTTGGAGTCCACGTTCTTT
[37 nt withheld, positions 295-331]
ACCCTATCTCGGTCTATTCTTTTGATTTATAAGGGATTTTGCCGATTTCGGCCTATTGGTTAAAAAATGA
GCTGATTTAACAAAAATTTAACGCGAATTTTAACAAAATATTAACGTTTACAATTTCAGGTGGCACTTTT
CGGGGAAATGTGCGCGGAACCCCTATTTGTTTATTTTTCTAAATACATTCAAATATGTATCCGCTCATGA
GACAATAACCCTGATAAATGCTTCAATAATATTGAAAAAGGAAGAGTATGAGTATTCAACATTTCCGTGT
CGCCCTTATTCCCTTTTTTGCGGCATTTTGCCTTCCTGTTTTTGCTCACCCAGAAACGCTGGTGAAAGTA
AAAGATGCTGAAGATCAGTTGGGTGCACGAGTGGGTTACATCGAACTGGATCTCAACAGCGGTAAGATCC
TTGAGAGTTTTCGCCCCGAAGAACGTTTTCCAATGATGAGCACTTTTAAAGTTCTGCTATGTGGCGCGGT
ATTATCCCGTATTGACGCCGGGCAAGAGCAACTCGGTCGCCGCATACACTATTCTCAGAATGACTTGGTT
GAGTACTCACCAGTCACAGAAAAGCATCTTACGGATGGCATGACAGTAAGAGAATTATGCAGTGCTGCCA
TAACCATGAGTGATAACACTGCGGCCAACTTACTTCTGACAACGATCGGAGGACCGAAGGAGCTAACCGC
TTTTTTGCACAACATGGGGGATCATGTAACTCGCCTTGATCGTTGGGAACCGGAGCTGAATGAAGCCATA
CCAAACGACGAGCGTGACACCACGATGCCTGTAGCAATGGCAACAACGTTGCGCAAACTATTAACTGGCG
AACTACTTACTCTAGCTTCCCGGCAACAATTAATAGACTGGATGGAGGCGGATAAAGTTGCAGGACCACT
TCTGCGCTCGGCCCTTCCGGCTGGCTGGTTTATTGCTGATAAATCTGGAGCCGGTGAGCGTGGGTCTCGC
GGTATCATTGCAGCACTGGGGCCAGATGGTAAGCCCTCCCGTATCGTAGTTATCTACACGACGGGGAGTC
AGGCAACTATGGATGAACGAAATAGACAGATCGCTGAGATAGGTGCCTCACTGATTAAGCATTGGTAACT
GTCAGACCAAGTTTACTCATATATACTTTAGATTGATTTAAAACTTCATTTTTAATTTAAAAGGATCTAG
GTGAAGATCCTTTTTGATAATCTCATGACCAAAATCCCTTAACGTGAGTTTTCGTTCCACTGAGCGTCAG
ACCCCGTAGAAAAGATCAAAGGATCTTCTTGAGATCCTTTTTTTCTGCGCGTAATCTGCTGCTTGCAAAC
AAAAAAACCACCGCTACCAGCGGTGGTTTGTTTGCCGGATCAAGAGCTACCAACTCTTTTTCCGAAGGTA
ACTGGCTTCAGCAGAGCGCAGATACCAAATACTGTCCTTCTAGTGTAGCCGTAGTTAGGCCACCACTTCA
AGAACTCTGTAGCACCGCCTACATACCTCGCTCTGCTAATCCTGTTACCAGTGGCTGCTGCCAGTGGCGA
TAAGTCGTGTCTTACCGGGTTGGACTCAAGACGATAGTTACCGGATAAGGCGCAGCGGTCGGGCTGAACG
GGGGGTTCGTGCACACAGCCCAGCTTGGAGCGAACGACCTACACCGAACTGAGATACCTACAGCGTGAGC
ATTGAGAAAGCGCCACGCTTCCCGAAGGGAGAAAGGCGGACAGGTATCCGGTAAGCGGCAGGGTCGGAAC
AGGAGAGCGCACGAGGGAGCTTCCAGGGGGAAACGCCTGGTATCTTTATAGTCCTGTCGGGTTTCGCCAC
CTCTGACTTGAGCGTCGATTTTTGTGATGCTCGTCAGGGGGGCGGAGCCTATGGAAAAACGCCAGCAACG
CGGCCTTTTTACGGTTCCTGGCCTTTTGCTGGCCTTTTGCTCACATGTTCTTTCCTGCGTTATCCCCTGA
TTCTGTGGATAACCGTATTACCGCCTTTGAGTGAGCTGATACCGCTCGCCGCAGCCGAACGACCGAGCGC
AGCGAGTCAGTGAGCGAGGAAGCGGAAGAGCGCCTGATGCGGTATTTTCTCCTTACGCATCTGTGCGGTA
TTTCACACCGCAGACCAGCCGCGTAACCTGGCAAAATCGGTTACGGTTGAGTAATAAATGGATGCCCTGC
GTAAGCGGGTGTGGGCGGACAATAAAGTCTTAAACTGAACAAAATAGATCTAAACTATGACAATAAAGTC
TTAAACTAGACAGAATAGTTGTAAACTGAAATCAGTCCAGTTATGCTGTGAAAAAGCATACTGGACTTTT
GTTATGGCTAAAGCAAACTCTTCATTTTCTGAAGTGCAAATTGCCCGTCGTATTAAAGAGGGGCGTGGCC
AAGGGCATGGTAAAGACTATATTCGCGGCGTTGTGACAATTTACCGAACAACTCCGCGGCCGGGAAGCCG
ATCTCGGCTTGAACGAATTGTTAGGTGGCGGTACTTGGGTCGATATCAAAGTGCATCACTTCTTCCCGTA
TGCCCAACTTTGTATAGAGAGCCACTGCGGGATCGTCACCGTAATCTGCTTGCACGTAGATCACATAAGC
ACCAAGCGCGTTGGCCTCATGCTTGAGGAGATTGATGAGCGCGGTGGCAATGCCCTGCCTCCGGTGCTCG
CCGGAGACTGCGAGATCATAGATATAGATCTCACTACGCGGCTGCTCAAACCTGGGCAGAACGTAAGCCG
CGAGAGCGCCAACAACCGCTTCTTGGTCGAAGGCAGCAAGCGCGATGAATGTCTTACTACGGAGCAAGTT
CCCGAGGTAATCGGAGTCCGGCTGATGTTGGGAGTAGGTGGCTACGTCTCCGAACTCACGACCGAAAAGA
TCAAGAGCAGCCCGCATGGATTTGACTTGGTCAGGGCCGAGCCTACATGTGCGAATGATGCCCATACTTG
AGCCACCTAACTTTGTTTTAGGGCGACTGCCCTGCTGCGTAACATCGTTGCTGCTGCGTAACATCGTTGC
TGCTCCATAACATCAAACATCGACCCACGGCGTAACGCGCTTGCTGCTTGGATGCCCGAGGCATAGACTG
TACAAAAAAACAGTCATAACAAGCCATGAAAACCGCCACTGCGCCGTTACCACCGCTGCGTTCGGTCAAG
GTTCTGGACCAGTTGCGTGAGCGCATACGCTACTTGCATTACAGTTTACGAACCGAACAGGCTTATGTCA
ACTGGGTTCGTGCCTTCATCCGTTTCCACGGTGTGCGTCACCCGGCAACCTTGGGCAGCAGCGAAGTCGA
GGCATTTCTGTCCTGGCTGGCGAACGAGCGCAAGGTTTCGGTCTCCACGCATCGTCAGGCATTGGCGGCC
TTGCTGTTCTTCTACGGCAAGGTGCTGTGCACGGATCTGCCCTGGCTTCAGGAGATCGGAAGACCTCGGC
CGTCGCGGCGCTTGCCGGTGGTGCTGACCCCGGATGAAGTGGTTCGCATCCTCGGTTTTCTGGAAGGCGA
GCATCGTTTGTTCGCCCAGGACTCTAGCTATAGTTCTAGTGGTTGGCTACGTATACTCCGGAATATTAAT
AGATCATGGAGATAATTAAAATGATAACCATCTCGCAAATAAATAAGTATTTTACTGTTTTCGTAACAGT
TTTGTAATAAAAAAACCTATAAATATTCCGGATTATTCATACCGTCCCACCATCGGGCGCGGATCCTCAA
TATTGGCCATTAGCCATATTATTCATTGGTTATATAGCATAAATCAATATTGGCTATTGGCCATTGCATA
CGTTGTATCTATATCATAATATGTACATTTATATTGGCTCATGTCCAATATGACCGCCATGTTGGCATTG
ATTATTGACTAGTTATTAATAGTAATCAATTACGGGGTCATTAGTTCATAGCCCATATATGGAGTTCCGC
GTTACATAACTTACGGTAAATGGCCCGCCTGGCTGACCGCCCAACGACCCCCGCCCATTGACGTCAATAA
TGACGTATGTTCCCATAGTAACGCCAATAGGGACTTTCCATTGACGTCAATGGGTGGAGTATTTACGGTA
AACTGCCCACTTGGCAGTACATCAAGTGTATCATATGCCAAGTCCGCCCCCTATTGACGTCAATGACGGT
AAATGGCCCGCCTGGCATTATGCCCAGTACATGACCTTACGGGACTTTCCTACTTGGCAGTACATCTACG
TATTAGTCATCGCTATTACCATGGTGATGCGGTTTTGGCAGTACACCAATGGGCGTGGATAGCGGTTTGA
CTCACGGGGATTTCCAAGTCTCCACCCCATTGACGTCAATGGGAGTTTGTTTTGGCACCAAAATCAACGG
GACTTTCCAAAATGTCGTAATAACCCCGCCCCGTTGACGCAAATGGGCGGTAGGCGTGTACGGTGGGAGG
TCTATATAAGCAGAGCTCGTTTAGTGAACCGTCAGATCACTAGAAGCTTTATTGCGGTAGTTTATCACAG
TTAAATTGCTAACGCAGTCAGTGCTTCTGACACAACAGTCTCGAACTTAAGCTGCAGAAGTTGGTCGTGA
GGCACTGGGCAGGTAAGTATCAAGGTTACAAGACAGGTTTAAGGAGACCAATAGAAACTGGGCTTGTCGA
GACAGAGAAGACTCTTGCGTTTCTGATAGGCACCTATTGGTCTTACTGACATCCACTTTGCCTTTCTCTC
CACAGGTGTCCACTCCCAGTTCAATTACAGCTCTTAAGGGAACCCGGTCCGAAGCGCGCGGAATTCGCCA
CCATGAGCAGAGAGTTTGACTTCTTCACCTATGAGACCCCCAAGGTGATTGTGGTGAAGAGCTGGACCAT
TGGCATCATCAACAGAGTGGTGCAGCTGCTGATCATCAGCTACTTTGTGGGCTGGGTGTTCCTGCATGAG
AAGGCCTACCAAGTGAGAGACACAGCCATTGAGAGCTCTGTGGTGACCAAGGTGAAGGGCTCTGGCCTGT
ATGCCAACAGAGTGATGGATGTGTCTGACTATGTGACCCCCCCCCAAGGCACCTCTGTGTTTGTGATCAT
CACCAAGATGATTGTGACAGAGAATCAGATGCAAGGCTTCTGCCCTGAGTCTGAGGAGAAGTACAGATGT
GTGTCTGACTCTCAGTGTGGCCCTGAGAGACTGCCTGGGGGGGGCATCCTGACTGGCAGATGTGTGAACT
ACAGCTCTGTGCTGAGAACCTGTGAGATCCAAGGCTGGTGCCCCACAGAGGTGGACACAGTGGAGACCCC
CATCATGATGGAGGCTGAGAACTTCACCATCTTCATCAAGAACAGCATCAGATTCCCCCTGTTCAACTTT
GAGAAGGGCAACCTGCTGCCCAACCTGACAGCTAGAGACATGAAGACCTGCAGATTCCACCCTGACAAGG
ACCCCTTCTGCCCCATCCTGAGAGTGGGGGATGTGGTGAAGTTTGCTGGCCAAGACTTTGCCAAGCTGGC
TAGAACTGGGGGGGTGCTGGGCATCAAGATTGGCTGGGTGTGTGACCTGGACAAGGCCTGGGATCAGTGC
ATCCCCAAGTACAGCTTCACAAGACTGGACTCTGTGTCTGAGAAGAGCTCTGTGAGCCCTGGCTACAACT
TCAGATTTGCCAAGTACTACAAGATGGAGAATGGCTCTGAGTACAGAACCCTGCTGAAGGCCTTTGGCAT
CAGATTTGATGTGCTGGTGTATGGCAATGCTGGCAAGTTCAACATCATCCCCACCATCATCAGCTCTGTG
GCTGCCTTCACCTCTGTGGGGGTGGGCACAGTGCTGTGTGACATCATCCTGCTGAACTTCCTGAAGGGGG
CTGATCAGTACAAGGCCAAGAAGTTTGAAGAGGTGAATGAGACCGTCGACGGCAGCCTGGAGGTGCTGTT
CCAGGGCCCCAGCGGCGGGAGCCGTCTCGAGGAGGAGCTGAGAAGAAGACTGACCGAAGGCGGCAGCTGG
AGCCATCCCCAGTTCGAAAAAGGCGGGGGCTCCGGTGGTGGAAGCGGGGGATCTGCGTGGAGCCACCCGC
AGTTCGAGAAGGGCAGCCACCACCACCACCACCACCACCACTAATCTAGAGCCTGCAGTCTCGACAAGCT
TAATCAACCTCTGGATTACAAAATTTGTGAAAGATTGACTGGTATTCTTAACTATGTTGCTCCTTTTACG
CTATGTGGATACGCTGCTTTAATGCCTTTGTATCATGCTATTGCTTCCCGTATGGCTTTCATTTTCTCCT
CCTTGTATAAATCCTGGTTGCTGTCTCTTTATGAGGAGTTGTGGCCCGTTGTCAGGCAACGTGGCGTGGT
GTGCACTGTGTTTGCTGACGCAACCCCCACTGGTTGGGGCATTGCCACCACCTGTCAGCTCCTTTCCGGG
ACTTTCGCTTTCCCCCTCCCTATTGCCACGGCGGAACTCATCGCCGCCTGCCTTGCCCGCTGCTGGACAG
GGGCTCGGCTGTTGGGCACTGACAATTCCGTGGTGTTGTCGGGGAAGCTGACGTCCTTTCCATGGCTGCT
CGCCTGTGTTGCCACCTGGATTCTGCGCGGGACGTCCTTCTGCTACGTCCCTTCGGCCCTCAATCCAGCG
GACCTTCCTTCCCGCGGCCTGCTGCCGGCTCTGCGGCCTCTTCCGCGTCTTCGCCTTCGCCCTCAGACGA
GTCGGATCTCCCTTTGGGCCGCCTCCCCGCCTGCTCGAGGCATGCGGTACCAAGCTTGTCGAGAAGTACT
AGAGGATCATAATCAGCCATACCACATTTGTAGAGGTTTTACTTGCTTTAAAAAACCTCCCACACCTCCC
CCTGAACCTGAAACATAAAATGAATGCAATTGTTGTTGTTAACTTGTTTATTGCAGCTTATAATGGTTAC
AAATAAAGCAATAGCATCACAAATTTCACAAATAAAGCATTTTTTTCACTGCATTCTAGTTGTGGTTTGT
CCAAACTCATCAATGTATCTTATCATGTCTGGATCTGATCACTGCTTGAGCCTAGGAGATCCGAACCAGA
TAAGTGAAATCTAGTTCCAAACTATTTTGTCATTTTTAATTTTCGTATTAGCTTACGACGCTACACCCAG
TTCCCATCTATTTTGTCACTCTTCCCTAAATAATCCTTAAAAACTCCATTTCCACCCCTCCCAGTTCCCA
ACTATTTTGTCCGCCCACAGCGGGGCATTTTTCTTCCTGTTATGTTTTTAATCAAACATCCTGCCAACTC
CATGTGACAAACCGTCATCTTCGGCTACTTTTTCTCTGTCACAGAATGAAAATTTTTCTGTCATCTCTTC
GTTATTAATGTTTGTAATTGACTGAATATCAACGCTTATTTGCAGCCTGAATGGCGAATGG
