Features (pLannotate 1.2.2; 21 found; start..end, strand, type, name):
      1..92      +  promoter       polyhedrin promoter: polh from Autographa californica; promoter for the baculovirus polyhedrin gene
    274..651     +  enhancer       CMV enhancer: human cytomegalovirus immediate early enhancer
    653..852     +  promoter       CMV promoter: human cytomegalovirus (CMV) immediate early promoter
    991..1123    +  intron         chimeric intron: chimera between introns from human β-globin and immunoglobulin heavy chain genes
   1206..2282    +  CDS            P2RX3 (fragment): P2RX3_HUMAN - Experimental evidence at protein level: Swiss-Prot protein existence level 1. Receptor for ATP that acts as a ligand-gated cation channel (PubMed:27626375). Plays a role in sensory perception. Required for normal perception of pain. Required for normal taste perception (By similarity). From Homo sapiens (Human).
   2436..2455    +  CDS            Strep-Tag II (fragment): peptide that binds Strep-Tactin®, an engineered form of streptavidin
   2465..2489    +  CDS            9xHis (fragment): 9xHis affinity tag
   2520..3108    +  misc_feature   WPRE: woodchuck hepatitis virus posttranscriptional regulatory element
   3153..3236    +  CDS            large T antigen (fragment): large T antigen from SV40 (simian virus 40)
   3259..3393    +  polyA_signal   SV40 poly(A) signal: SV40 polyadenylation signal
   3422..3587    -  mobile_element Tn7L: mini-Tn7 element (left end of the Tn7 transposon) Tn7
   3750..3766    +  CDS            lacZα (fragment): LacZα fragment of β-galactosidase; lacZ fragment
   3771..4225    +  rep_origin     f1 ori (sequence partly withheld): f1 bacteriophage origin of replication; arrow indicates direction of (+) strand synthesis
   4251..4355    +  promoter       AmpR promoter: bla
   4356..5216    +  CDS            AmpR: β-lactamase; bla; confers resistance to ampicillin, carbenicillin, and related antibiotics
   5387..5975    +  rep_origin     ori: high-copy-number ColE1/pMB1/pBR322/pUC origin of replication
   6161..6212    -  misc_feature   bom (fragment): basis of mobility region from pBR322
   6280..6504    -  mobile_element Tn7R: mini-Tn7 element (right end of the Tn7 transposon) Tn7
   6571..7104    -  CDS            GmR: gentamycin acetyltransferase; aacC1; confers resistance to gentamycin
   7293..7321    -  promoter       Pc promoter: intI1 (promoter lies within the coding sequence); class 1 integron promoter
   7299..7646    -  CDS            YPR2_ECOLX (fragment): Protein predicted: Swiss-Prot protein existence level 4. From Escherichia coli.
>Addgene plasmid #160499 | hP2X3-cALFA | addgene full sequence | sequence record 320663 | Addgene NGS Result
ATCATGGAGATAATTAAAATGATAACCATCTCGCAAATAAATAAGTATTTTACTGTTTTCGTAACAGTTT
TGTAATAAAAAAACCTATAAATATTCCGGATTATTCATACCGTCCCACCATCGGGCGCGGATCCTCAATA
TTGGCCATTAGCCATATTATTCATTGGTTATATAGCATAAATCAATATTGGCTATTGGCCATTGCATACG
TTGTATCTATATCATAATATGTACATTTATATTGGCTCATGTCCAATATGACCGCCATGTTGGCATTGAT
TATTGACTAGTTATTAATAGTAATCAATTACGGGGTCATTAGTTCATAGCCCATATATGGAGTTCCGCGT
TACATAACTTACGGTAAATGGCCCGCCTGGCTGACCGCCCAACGACCCCCGCCCATTGACGTCAATAATG
ACGTATGTTCCCATAGTAACGCCAATAGGGACTTTCCATTGACGTCAATGGGTGGAGTATTTACGGTAAA
CTGCCCACTTGGCAGTACATCAAGTGTATCATATGCCAAGTCCGCCCCCTATTGACGTCAATGACGGTAA
ATGGCCCGCCTGGCATTATGCCCAGTACATGACCTTACGGGACTTTCCTACTTGGCAGTACATCTACGTA
TTAGTCATCGCTATTACCATGGTGATGCGGTTTTGGCAGTACACCAATGGGCGTGGATAGCGGTTTGACT
CACGGGGATTTCCAAGTCTCCACCCCATTGACGTCAATGGGAGTTTGTTTTGGCACCAAAATCAACGGGA
CTTTCCAAAATGTCGTAATAACCCCGCCCCGTTGACGCAAATGGGCGGTAGGCGTGTACGGTGGGAGGTC
TATATAAGCAGAGCTCGTTTAGTGAACCGTCAGATCACTAGAAGCTTTATTGCGGTAGTTTATCACAGTT
AAATTGCTAACGCAGTCAGTGCTTCTGACACAACAGTCTCGAACTTAAGCTGCAGAAGTTGGTCGTGAGG
CACTGGGCAGGTAAGTATCAAGGTTACAAGACAGGTTTAAGGAGACCAATAGAAACTGGGCTTGTCGAGA
CAGAGAAGACTCTTGCGTTTCTGATAGGCACCTATTGGTCTTACTGACATCCACTTTGCCTTTCTCTCCA
CAGGTGTCCACTCCCAGTTCAATTACAGCTCTTAAGGGAACCCGGTCCGAAGCGCGCGGAATTCGCCACC
ATGAGCAGAGAGTTTGACTTCTTCACCTATGAGACCCCCAAGGTGATTGTGGTGAAGAGCTGGACCATTG
GCATCATCAACAGAGTGGTGCAGCTGCTGATCATCAGCTACTTTGTGGGCTGGGTGTTCCTGCATGAGAA
GGCCTACCAAGTGAGAGACACAGCCATTGAGAGCTCTGTGGTGACCAAGGTGAAGGGCTCTGGCCTGTAT
GCCAACAGAGTGATGGATGTGTCTGACTATGTGACCCCCCCCCAAGGCACCTCTGTGTTTGTGATCATCA
CCAAGATGATTGTGACAGAGAATCAGATGCAAGGCTTCTGCCCTGAGTCTGAGGAGAAGTACAGATGTGT
GTCTGACTCTCAGTGTGGCCCTGAGAGACTGCCTGGGGGGGGCATCCTGACTGGCAGATGTGTGAACTAC
AGCTCTGTGCTGAGAACCTGTGAGATCCAAGGCTGGTGCCCCACAGAGGTGGACACAGTGGAGACCCCCA
TCATGATGGAGGCTGAGAACTTCACCATCTTCATCAAGAACAGCATCAGATTCCCCCTGTTCAACTTTGA
GAAGGGCAACCTGCTGCCCAACCTGACAGCTAGAGACATGAAGACCTGCAGATTCCACCCTGACAAGGAC
CCCTTCTGCCCCATCCTGAGAGTGGGGGATGTGGTGAAGTTTGCTGGCCAAGACTTTGCCAAGCTGGCTA
GAACTGGGGGGGTGCTGGGCATCAAGATTGGCTGGGTGTGTGACCTGGACAAGGCCTGGGATCAGTGCAT
CCCCAAGTACAGCTTCACAAGACTGGACTCTGTGTCTGAGAAGAGCTCTGTGAGCCCTGGCTACAACTTC
AGATTTGCCAAGTACTACAAGATGGAGAATGGCTCTGAGTACAGAACCCTGCTGAAGGCCTTTGGCATCA
GATTTGATGTGCTGGTGTATGGCAATGCTGGCAAGTTCAACATCATCCCCACCATCATCAGCTCTGTGGC
TGCCTTCACCTCTGTGGGGGTGGGCACAGTGCTGTGTGACATCATCCTGCTGAACTTCCTGAAGGGGGCT
GATCAGTACAAGGCCAAGAAGTTTGAAGAGGTGAATGAGACCGTCGACGGCAGCCTGGAGGTGCTGTTCC
AGGGCCCCAGCGGCGGGAGCCGTCTCGAGGAGGAGCTGAGAAGAAGACTGACCGAAGGCGGCAGCTGGAG
CCATCCCCAGTTCGAAAAAGGCGGGGGCTCCGGTGGTGGAAGCGGGGGATCTGCGTGGAGCCACCCGCAG
TTCGAGAAGGGCAGCCACCACCACCACCACCACCACCACTAATCTAGAGCCTGCAGTCTCGACAAGCTTA
ATCAACCTCTGGATTACAAAATTTGTGAAAGATTGACTGGTATTCTTAACTATGTTGCTCCTTTTACGCT
ATGTGGATACGCTGCTTTAATGCCTTTGTATCATGCTATTGCTTCCCGTATGGCTTTCATTTTCTCCTCC
TTGTATAAATCCTGGTTGCTGTCTCTTTATGAGGAGTTGTGGCCCGTTGTCAGGCAACGTGGCGTGGTGT
GCACTGTGTTTGCTGACGCAACCCCCACTGGTTGGGGCATTGCCACCACCTGTCAGCTCCTTTCCGGGAC
TTTCGCTTTCCCCCTCCCTATTGCCACGGCGGAACTCATCGCCGCCTGCCTTGCCCGCTGCTGGACAGGG
GCTCGGCTGTTGGGCACTGACAATTCCGTGGTGTTGTCGGGGAAGCTGACGTCCTTTCCATGGCTGCTCG
CCTGTGTTGCCACCTGGATTCTGCGCGGGACGTCCTTCTGCTACGTCCCTTCGGCCCTCAATCCAGCGGA
CCTTCCTTCCCGCGGCCTGCTGCCGGCTCTGCGGCCTCTTCCGCGTCTTCGCCTTCGCCCTCAGACGAGT
CGGATCTCCCTTTGGGCCGCCTCCCCGCCTGCTCGAGGCATGCGGTACCAAGCTTGTCGAGAAGTACTAG
AGGATCATAATCAGCCATACCACATTTGTAGAGGTTTTACTTGCTTTAAAAAACCTCCCACACCTCCCCC
TGAACCTGAAACATAAAATGAATGCAATTGTTGTTGTTAACTTGTTTATTGCAGCTTATAATGGTTACAA
ATAAAGCAATAGCATCACAAATTTCACAAATAAAGCATTTTTTTCACTGCATTCTAGTTGTGGTTTGTCC
AAACTCATCAATGTATCTTATCATGTCTGGATCTGATCACTGCTTGAGCCTAGGAGATCCGAACCAGATA
AGTGAAATCTAGTTCCAAACTATTTTGTCATTTTTAATTTTCGTATTAGCTTACGACGCTACACCCAGTT
CCCATCTATTTTGTCACTCTTCCCTAAATAATCCTTAAAAACTCCATTTCCACCCCTCCCAGTTCCCAAC
TATTTTGTCCGCCCACAGCGGGGCATTTTTCTTCCTGTTATGTTTTTAATCAAACATCCTGCCAACTCCA
TGTGACAAACCGTCATCTTCGGCTACTTTTTCTCTGTCACAGAATGAAAATTTTTCTGTCATCTCTTCGT
TATTAATGTTTGTAATTGACTGAATATCAACGCTTATTTGCAGCCTGAATGGCGAATGGG
[124 nt withheld, positions 3771-3894]
C
[91 nt withheld, positions 3896-3986]
A
[49 nt withheld, positions 3988-4036]
CCTTTGACGTTGGAGTCCACGTTCTT
[37 nt withheld, positions 4063-4099]
ACCCTATCTCGGTCTATTCTTTTGATTTATAAGGGATTTTGCCGATTTCGGCCTATTGGTTAAAAAATGA
GCTGATTTAACAAAAATTTAACGCGAATTTTAACAAAATATTAACGCTTACAATTTAGGTGGCACTTTTC
GGGGAAATGTGCGCGGAACCCCTATTTGTTTATTTTTCTAAATACATTCAAATATGTATCCGCTCATGAG
ACAATAACCCTGATAAATGCTTCAATAATATTGAAAAAGGAAGAGTATGAGTATTCAACATTTCCGTGTC
GCCCTTATTCCCTTTTTTGCGGCATTTTGCCTTCCTGTTTTTGCTCACCCAGAAACGCTGGTGAAAGTAA
AAGATGCTGAAGATCAGTTGGGTGCACGAGTGGGTTACATCGAACTGGATCTCAACAGCGGTAAGATCCT
TGAGAGTTTTCGCCCCGAAGAACGTTTTCCAATGATGAGCACTTTTAAAGTTCTGCTATGTGGCGCGGTA
TTATCCCGTATTGACGCCGGGCAAGAGCAACTCGGTCGCCGCATACACTATTCTCAGAATGACTTGGTTG
AGTACTCACCAGTCACAGAAAAGCATCTTACGGATGGCATGACAGTAAGAGAATTATGCAGTGCTGCCAT
AACCATGAGTGATAACACTGCGGCCAACTTACTTCTGACAACGATCGGAGGACCGAAGGAGCTAACCGCT
TTTTTGCACAACATGGGGGATCATGTAACTCGCCTTGATCGTTGGGAACCGGAGCTGAATGAAGCCATAC
CAAACGACGAGCGTGACACCACGATGCCTGTAGCAATGGCAACAACGTTGCGCAAACTATTAACTGGCGA
ACTACTTACTCTAGCTTCCCGGCAACAATTAATAGACTGGATGGAGGCGGATAAAGTTGCAGGACCACTT
CTGCGCTCGGCCCTTCCGGCTGGCTGGTTTATTGCTGATAAATCTGGAGCCGGTGAGCGTGGGTCTCGCG
GTATCATTGCAGCACTGGGGCCAGATGGTAAGCCCTCCCGTATCGTAGTTATCTACACGACGGGGAGTCA
GGCAACTATGGATGAACGAAATAGACAGATCGCTGAGATAGGTGCCTCACTGATTAAGCATTGGTAACTG
TCAGACCAAGTTTACTCATATATACTTTAGATTGATTTAAAACTTCATTTTTAATTTAAAAGGATCTAGG
TGAAGATCCTTTTTGATAATCTCATGACCAAAATCCCTTAACGTGAGTTTTCGTTCCACTGAGCGTCAGA
CCCCGTAGAAAAGATCAAAGGATCTTCTTGAGATCCTTTTTTTCTGCGCGTAATCTGCTGCTTGCAAACA
AAAAAACCACCGCTACCAGCGGTGGTTTGTTTGCCGGATCAAGAGCTACCAACTCTTTTTCCGAAGGTAA
CTGGCTTCAGCAGAGCGCAGATACCAAATACTGTTCTTCTAGTGTAGCCGTAGTTAGGCCACCACTTCAA
GAACTCTGTAGCACCGCCTACATACCTCGCTCTGCTAATCCTGTTACCAGTGGCTGCTGCCAGTGGCGAT
AAGTCGTGTCTTACCGGGTTGGACTCAAGACGATAGTTACCGGATAAGGCGCAGCGGTCGGGCTGAACGG
GGGGTTCGTGCACACAGCCCAGCTTGGAGCGAACGACCTACACCGAACTGAGATACCTACAGCGTGAGCT
ATGAGAAAGCGCCACGCTTCCCGAAGGGAGAAAGGCGGACAGGTATCCGGTAAGCGGCAGGGTCGGAACA
GGAGAGCGCACGAGGGAGCTTCCAGGGGGAAACGCCTGGTATCTTTATAGTCCTGTCGGGTTTCGCCACC
TCTGACTTGAGCGTCGATTTTTGTGATGCTCGTCAGGGGGGCGGAGCCTATGGAAAAACGCCAGCAACGC
GGCCTTTTTACGGTTCCTGGCCTTTTGCTGGCCTTTTGCTCACATGTTCTTTCCTGCGTTATCCCCTGAT
TCTGTGGATAACCGTATTACCGCCTTTGAGTGAGCTGATACCGCTCGCCGCAGCCGAACGACCGAGCGCA
GCGAGTCAGTGAGCGAGGAAGCGGAAGAGCGCCTGATGCGGTATTTTCTCCTTACGCATCTGTGCGGTAT
TTCACACCGCATAGACCAGCCGCGTAACCTGGCAAAATCGGTTACGGTTGAGTAATAAATGGATGCCCTG
CGTAAGCGGGTGTGGGCGGACAATAAAGTCTTAAACTGAACAAAATAGATCTAAACTATGACAATAAAGT
CTTAAACTAGACAGAATAGTTGTAAACTGAAATCAGTCCAGTTATGCTGTGAAAAAGCATACTGGACTTT
TGTTATGGCTAAAGCAAACTCTTCATTTTCTGAAGTGCAAATTGCCCGTCGTATTAAAGAGGGGCGTGGC
CAAGGGCATGGTAAAGACTATATTCGCGGCGTTGTGACAATTTACCGAACAACTCCGCGGCCGGGAAGCC
GATCTCGGCTTGAACGAATTGTTAGGTGGCGGTACTTGGGTCGATATCAAAGTGCATCACTTCTTCCCGT
ATGCCCAACTTTGTATAGAGAGCCACTGCGGGATCGTCACCGTAATCTGCTTGCACGTAGATCACATAAG
CACCAAGCGCGTTGGCCTCATGCTTGAGGAGATTGATGAGCGCGGTGGCAATGCCCTGCCTCCGGTGCTC
GCCGGAGACTGCGAGATCATAGATATAGATCTCACTACGCGGCTGCTCAAACTTGGGCAGAACGTAAGCC
GCGAGAGCGCCAACAACCGCTTCTTGGTCGAAGGCAGCAAGCGCGATGAATGTCTTACTACGGAGCAAGT
TCCCGAGGTAATCGGAGTCCGGCTGATGTTGGGAGTAGGTGGCTACGTCTCCGAACTCACGACCGAAAAG
ATCAAGAGCAGCCCGCATGGATTTGACTTGGTCAGGGCCGAGCCTACATGTGCGAATGATGCCCATACTT
GAGCCACCTAACTTTGTTTTAGGGCGACTGCCCTGCTGCGTAACATCGTTGCTGCTGCGTAACATCGTTG
CTGCTCCATAACATCAAACATCGACCCACGGCGTAACGCGCTTGCTGCTTGGATGCCCGAGGCATAGACT
GTACAAAAAAACAGTCATAACAAGCCATGAAAACCGCCACTGCGCCGTTACCACCGCTGCGTTCGGTCAA
GGTTCTGGACCAGTTGCGTGAGCGCATACGCTACTTGCATTACAGTTTACGAACCGAACAGGCTTATGTC
AACTGGGTTCGTGCCTTCATCCGTTTCCACGGTGTGCGTCACCCGGCAACCTTGGGCAGCAGCGAAGTCG
AGGCATTTCTGTCCTGGCTGGCGAACGAGCGCAAGGTTTCGGTCTCCACGCATCGTCAGGCATTGGCGGC
CTTGCTGTTCTTCTACGGCAAGGTGCTGTGCACGGATCTGCCCTGGCTTCAGGAGATCGGAAGACCTCGG
CCGTCGCGGCGCTTGCCGGTGGTGCTGACCCCGGATGAAGTGGTTCGCATCCTCGGTTTTCTGGAAGGCG
AGCATCGTTTGTTCGCCCAGGACTCTAGCTATAGTTCTAGTGGTTGGCTACGTATACTCCGGAATATTAA
TAG
