>Addgene plasmid #160499 | hP2X3-cALFA | depositor partial sequence | sequence record 310814 | hP2X3-MFCslow
GCCACCATGAGCAGAGAGTTTGACTTCTTCACCTATGAGACCCCCAAGGTGATTGTGGTGAAGAGCTGGA
CCATTGGCATCATCAACAGAGTGGTGCAGCTGCTGATCATCAGCTACTTTGTGGGCTGGGTGTTCCTGCA
TGAGAAGGCCTACCAAGTGAGAGACACAGCCATTGAGAGCTCTGTGGTGACCAAGGTGAAGGGCTCTGGC
CTGTATGCCAACAGAGTGATGGATGTGTCTGACTATGTGACCCCCCCCCAAGGCACCTCTGTGTTTGTGA
TCATCACCAAGATGATTGTGACAGAGAATCAGATGCAAGGCTTCTGCCCTGAGTCTGAGGAGAAGTACAG
ATGTGTGTCTGACTCTCAGTGTGGCCCTGAGAGACTGCCTGGGGGGGGCATCCTGACTGGCAGATGTGTG
AACTACAGCTCTGTGCTGAGAACCTGTGAGATCCAAGGCTGGTGCCCCACAGAGGTGGACACAGTGGAGA
CCCCCATCATGATGGAGGCTGAGAACTTCACCATCTTCATCAAGAACAGCATCAGATTCCCCCTGTTCAA
CTTTGAGAAGGGCAACCTGCTGCCCAACCTGACAGCTAGAGACATGAAGACCTGCAGATTCCACCCTGAC
AAGGACCCCTTCTGCCCCATCCTGAGAGTGGGGGATGTGGTGAAGTTTGCTGGCCAAGACTTTGCCAAGC
TGGCTAGAACTGGGGGGGTGCTGGGCATCAAGATTGGCTGGGTGTGTGACCTGGACAAGGCCTGGGATCA
GTGCATCCCCAAGTACAGCTTCACAAGACTGGACTCTGTGTCTGAGAAGAGCTCTGTGAGCCCTGGCTAC
AACTTCAGATTTGCCAAGTACTACAAGATGGAGAATGGCTCTGAGTACAGAACCCTGCTGAAGGCCTTTG
GCATCAGATTTGATGTGCTGGTGTATGGCAATGCTGGCAAGTTCAACATCATCCCCACCATCATCAGCTC
TGTGGCTGCCTTCACCTCTGTGGGGGTGGGCACAGTGCTGTGTGACATCATCCTGCTGAACTTCCTGAAG
GGGGCTGATCAGTACAAGGCCAAGAAGTTTGAAGAGGTGAATGAGACC
